>Addgene plasmid #83410 | pRS406-CMV-lacI-3FLAG | depositor full sequence | sequence record 161867 | pRS406-CMV-lacI-3FLAG sequence 6593 bps
TCGCGCGTTTCGGTGATGACGGTGAAAACCTCTGACACATGCAGCTCCCGGAGACGGTCACAGCTTGTCT
GTAAGCGGATGCCGGGAGCAGACAAGCCCGTCAGGGCGCGTCAGCGGGTGTTGGCGGGTGTCGGGGCTGG
CTTAACTATGCGGCATCAGAGCAGATTGTACTGAGAGTGCACCATACCACAGCTTTTCAATTCAATTCAT
CATTTTTTTTTTATTCTTTTTTTTGATTTCGGTTTCTTTGAAATTTTTTTGATTCGGTAATCTCCGAACA
GAAGGAAGAACGAAGGAAGGAGCACAGACTTAGATTGGTATATATACGCATATGTAGTGTTGAAGAAACA
TGAAATTGCCCAGTATTCTTAACCCAACTGCACAGAACAAAAACCTGCAGGAAACGAAGATAAATCATGT
CGAAAGCTACATATAAGGAACGTGCTGCTACTCATCCTAGTCCTGTTGCTGCCAAGCTATTTAATATCAT
GCACGAAAAGCAAACAAACTTGTGTGCTTCATTGGATGTTCGTACCACCAAGGAATTACTGGAGTTAGTT
GAAGCATTAGGTCCCAAAATTTGTTTACTAAAAACACATGTGGATATCTTGACTGATTTTTCCATGGAGG
GCACAGTTAAGCCGCTAAAGGCATTATCCGCCAAGTACAATTTTTTACTCTTCGAAGACAGAAAATTTGC
TGACATTGGTAATACAGTCAAATTGCAGTACTCTGCGGGTGTATACAGAATAGCAGAATGGGCAGACATT
ACGAATGCACACGGTGTGGTGGGCCCAGGTATTGTTAGCGGTTTGAAGCAGGCGGCAGAAGAAGTAACAA
AGGAACCTAGAGGCCTTTTGATGTTAGCAGAATTGTCATGCAAGGGCTCCCTATCTACTGGAGAATATAC
TAAGGGTACTGTTGACATTGCGAAGAGCGACAAAGATTTTGTTATCGGCTTTATTGCTCAAAGAGACATG
GGTGGAAGAGATGAAGGTTACGATTGGTTGATTATGACACCCGGTGTGGGTTTAGATGACAAGGGAGACG
CATTGGGTCAACAGTATAGAACCGTGGATGATGTGGTCTCTACAGGATCTGACATTATTATTGTTGGAAG
AGGACTATTTGCAAAGGGAAGGGATGCTAAGGTAGAGGGTGAACGTTACAGAAAAGCAGGCTGGGAAGCA
TATTTGAGAAGATGCGGCCAGCAAAACTAAAAAACTGTATTATAAGTAAATGCATGTATACTAAACTCAC
AAATTAGAGCTTCAATTTAATTATATCAGTTATTACCCTATGCGGTGTGAAATACCGCACAGATGCGTAA
GGAGAAAATACCGCATCAGGAAATTGTAAACGTTAATATTTTGTTAAAATTCGCGTTAAATTTTTGTTAA
ATCAGCTCATTTTTTAACCAATAGGCCGAAATCGGCAAAATCCCTTATAAATCAAAAGAATAGACCGAGA
TAGGGT
[37 nt withheld, positions 1477-1513]
AAAGAACGTGGACTCCAACGTCAAAGG
[49 nt withheld, positions 1541-1589]
T
[91 nt withheld, positions 1591-1681]
G
[124 nt withheld, positions 1683-1806]
CGCGCCATTCGCCATTCAGGCTGCGCAACTGTTGGGAAGGGCGATCGGTGCGGGCCTCTTCGCTATTACG
CCAGCTGGCGAAAGGGGGATGTGCTGCAAGGCGATTAAGTTGGGTAACGCCAGGGTTTTCCCAGTCACGA
CGTTGTAAAACGACGGCCAGTGAGCGCGCGTAATACGACTCACTATAGGGCGAATTGGGTACCGGGCCCC
CCCTCGAGGTCGACGGTATCGATAAGCTTGATATCGAATTCCTGCAGCCCCCTGCAGGTCGAGGAGCTTG
GCCCATTGCATACGTTGTATCCATATCATAATATGTACATTTATATTGGCTCATGTCCAACATTACCGCC
ATGTTGACATTGATTATTGACTAGTTATTAATAGTAATCAATTACGGGGTCATTAGTTCATAGCCCATAT
ATGGAGTTCCGCGTTACATAACTTACGGTAAATGGCCCGCCTGGCTGACCGCCCAACGACCCCCGCCCAT
TGACGTCAATAATGACGTATGTTCCCATAGTAACGCCAATAGGGACTTTCCATTGACGTCAATGGGTGGA
GTATTTACGCTAAACTGCCCACTTGGCAGTACATCAAGTGTATCATATGCCAAGTACGCCCCCTATTGAC
GTCAATGACGGTAAATGGCCCGCCTGGCATTATGCCCAGTACATGACCTTATGGGACTTTCCTACTTGGC
AGTACATCTACGTATTAGTCATCGCTATTACCATGGTGATGCGGTTTTGGCAGTACATCAATGGGCGTGG
ATAGCGGTTTGACTCACGGGGATTTCCAAGTCTCCACCCCATTGACGTCAATGGGAGTTTGTTTTGGCAC
CAAAATCAACGGGACTTTCCAAAATGTCGTAACAACTCCGCCCCATTGACGCAAATGGGCGGTAGGCGTG
TACGGTGGGAGGTCTATATAAGCAGAGCTCGTTTAGTGAACCGTCAGATCGCCTGGAGACGCCATCCACG
CTGTTTTGACCTCCATAGAAGACACCGGGACCGATCCAGCCTCCGCGGCCCCGAATTCATATGTCTAGAA
TTGTGAAACCAGTAACGTTATACGATGTCGCAGAGTATGCCGGTGTCTCTTATCAGACCGTTTCCCGCGT
GGTGAACCAGGCCAGCCACGTTTCTGCGAAAACGCGGGAAAAAGTGGAAGCGGCGATGGCGGAGCTGAAT
TACATTCCCAACCGCGTGGCACAACAACTGGCGGGCAAACAGTCGTTGCTGATTGGCGTTGCCACCTCCA
GTCTGGCCCTGCACGCGCCGTCGCAAATTGTCGCGGCGATTAAATCTCGCGCCGATCAACTGGGTGCCAG
CGTGGTGGTGTCGATGGTAGAACGAAGCGGCGTCGAAGCCTGTAAAGCGGCGGTGCACAATCTTCTCGCG
CAACGCGTCAGTGGGCTGATCATTAACTATCCGCTGGATGACCAGGATGCCATTGCTGTGGAAGCTGCCT
GCACTAATGTTCCGGCGTTATTTCTTGATGTCTCTGACCAGACACCCATCAACAGTATTATTTTCTCCCA
TGAAGACGGTACGCGACTGGGCGTGGAGCATCTGGTCGCATTGGGTCACCAGCAAATCGCGCTGTTAGCG
GGCCCATTAAGTTCTGTCTCGGCGCGTCTGCGTCTGGCTGGCTGGCATAAATATCTCACTCGCAATCAAA
TTCAGCCGATAGCGGAACGGGAAGGCGACTGGAGTGCCATGTCCGGTTTTCAACAAACCATGCTAATGCT
GAATGAGGGCATCGTTCCCACTGCGATGCTGGTTGCCAACGATCAGATGGCGCTGGGCGCAATGCGCGCC
ATTACCGAGTCCGGGCTGCGCGTTGGTGCGGATATCTCGGTAGTGGGATACGACGATACCGAAGACAGCT
CATGTTATATCCCGCCGTTAACCACCATCAAACAGGATTTTCGCCTGCTGGGGCAAACCAGCGTGGACCG
CTTGCTGCAACTCTCTCAGGGCCAGGCGGTGAAGGGCAATCAGCTGTTGCCCGTCTCACTGGTGAAAAGA
AAAACCACCCTGGCGCCCAATACGCAAACCGCCTCTCCCCGCGCGTTGGCCGATTCATTAATGCAGCTGG
CACGACAGGTTTCCCGACTGGAAAGCGGGCAGGGATCCTGTACTCCACCAAAGAAGAAGAGAAAGGTTGC
CGAGCTCGGTGGATCTGGCGGTAGACAGCTCGGTGGATCTGGCGGTAGACAGCTCGATTATAAAGATGAC
GATGACAAGGATTATAAAGATGACGATGACAAGGATTATAAAGATGACGATGACAAGTAACTGCAGGAAT
TTATGGACATATTGTCGTTAGAACGCGGCTACAATTAATACATAACCTTATGTATCATACACATACGATT
TAGGTGACACTATAGAACGCGGCCGCCAGCTGAAGCTTCGTACGCTGCAGGTCGACAACCCTTAATATAA
CTTCGTATAATGTATGCTATACGAAGTTATTAGGTCTAGAGCGGCCGCCACCGCGGTGGAGCTCCAGCTT
TTGTTCCCTTTAGTGAGGGTTAATTGCGCGCTTGGCGTAATCATGGTCATAGCTGTTTCCTGTGTGAAAT
TGTTATCCGCTCACAATTCCACACAACATACGAGCCGGAAGCATAAAGTGTAAAGCCTGGGGTGCCTAAT
GAGTGAGGTAACTCACATTAATTGCGTTGCGCTCACTGCCCGCTTTCCAGTCGGGAAACCTGTCGTGCCA
GCTGCATTAATGAATCGGCCAACGCGCGGGGAGAGGCGGTTTGCGTATTGGGCGCTCTTCCGCTTCCTCG
CTCACTGACTCGCTGCGCTCGGTCGTTCGGCTGCGGCGAGCGGTATCAGCTCACTCAAAGGCGGTAATAC
GGTTATCCACAGAATCAGGGGATAACGCAGGAAAGAACATGTGAGCAAAAGGCCAGCAAAAGGCCAGGAA
CCGTAAAAAGGCCGCGTTGCTGGCGTTTTTCCATAGGCTCCGCCCCCCTGACGAGCATCACAAAAATCGA
CGCTCAAGTCAGAGGTGGCGAAACCCGACAGGACTATAAAGATACCAGGCGTTTCCCCCTGGAAGCTCCC
TCGTGCGCTCTCCTGTTCCGACCCTGCCGCTTACCGGATACCTGTCCGCCTTTCTCCCTTCGGGAAGCGT
GGCGCTTTCTCATAGCTCACGCTGTAGGTATCTCAGTTCGGTGTAGGTCGTTCGCTCCAAGCTGGGCTGT
GTGCACGAACCCCCCGTTCAGCCCGACCGCTGCGCCTTATCCGGTAACTATCGTCTTGAGTCCAACCCGG
TAAGACACGACTTATCGCCACTGGCAGCAGCCACTGGTAACAGGATTAGCAGAGCGAGGTATGTAGGCGG
TGCTACAGAGTTCTTGAAGTGGTGGCCTAACTACGGCTACACTAGAAGGACAGTATTTGGTATCTGCGCT
CTGCTGAAGCCAGTTACCTTCGGAAAAAGAGTTGGTAGCTCTTGATCCGGCAAACAAACCACCGCTGGTA
GCGGTGGTTTTTTTGTTTGCAAGCAGCAGATTACGCGCAGAAAAAAAGGATCTCAAGAAGATCCTTTGAT
CTTTTCTACGGGGTCTGACGCTCAGTGGAACGAAAACTCACGTTAAGGGATTTTGGTCATGAGATTATCA
AAAAGGATCTTCACCTAGATCCTTTTAAATTAAAAATGAAGTTTTAAATCAATCTAAAGTATATATGAGT
AAACTTGGTCTGACAGTTACCAATGCTTAATCAGTGAGGCACCTATCTCAGCGATCTGTCTATTTCGTTC
ATCCATAGTTGCCTGACTCCCCGTCGTGTAGATAACTACGATACGGGAGGGCTTACCATCTGGCCCCAGT
GCTGCAATGATACCGCGAGACCCACGCTCACCGGCTCCAGATTTATCAGCAATAAACCAGCCAGCCGGAA
GGGCCGAGCGCAGAAGTGGTCCTGCAACTTTATCCGCCTCCATCCAGTCTATTAATTGTTGCCGGGAAGC
TAGAGTAAGTAGTTCGCCAGTTAATAGTTTGCGCAACGTTGTTGCCATTGCTACAGGCATCGTGGTGTCA
CGCTCGTCGTTTGGTATGGCTTCATTCAGCTCCGGTTCCCAACGATCAAGGCGAGTTACATGATCCCCCA
TGTTGTGCAAAAAAGCGGTTAGCTCCTTCGGTCCTCCGATCGTTGTCAGAAGTAAGTTGGCCGCAGTGTT
ATCACTCATGGTTATGGCAGCACTGCATAATTCTCTTACTGTCATGCCATCCGTAAGATGCTTTTCTGTG
ACTGGTGAGTACTCAACCAAGTCATTCTGAGAATAGTGTATGCGGCGACCGAGTTGCTCTTGCCCGGCGT
CAATACGGGATAATACCGCGCCACATAGCAGAACTTTAAAAGTGCTCATCATTGGAAAACGTTCTTCGGG
GCGAAAACTCTCAAGGATCTTACCGCTGTTGAGATCCAGTTCGATGTAACCCACTCGTGCACCCAACTGA
TCTTCAGCATCTTTTACTTTCACCAGCGTTTCTGGGTGAGCAAAAACAGGAAGGCAAAATGCCGCAAAAA
AGGGAATAAGGGCGACACGGAAATGTTGAATACTCATACTCTTCCTTTTTCAATATTATTGAAGCATTTA
TCAGGGTTATTGTCTCATGAGCGGATACATATTTGAATGTATTTAGAAAAATAAACAAATAGGGGTTCCG
CGCACATTTCCCCGAAAAGTGCCACCTGACGTCTAAGAAACCATTATTATCATGACATTAACCTATAAAA
ATAGGCGTATCACGAGGCCCTTTCGTC
Features (pLannotate 1.2.2; 24 found; start..end, strand, type, name):
    137..186     +  misc_feature   bom (fragment): basis of mobility region from pBR322
    201..416     +  promoter       URA3 promoter: S. cerevisiae URA3
    417..1220    +  CDS            URA3: orotidine-5'-phosphate decarboxylase, required for uracil biosynthesis; S. cerevisiae URA3; yeast auxotrophic marker, counterselectable with 5-fluoroorotic acid (5-FOA)
   1299..1350    +  misc_feature   bom (fragment): basis of mobility region from pBR322
   1351..1806    -  rep_origin     f1 ori (sequence partly withheld): f1 bacteriophage origin of replication; arrow indicates direction of (+) strand synthesis
   1814..1969    -  CDS            lacZα (fragment): LacZα fragment of β-galactosidase; lacZ fragment
   1977..1995    +  promoter       T7 promoter: promoter for bacteriophage T7 RNA polymerase
   2004..2066    -  misc_feature   MCS (fragment): pBluescript multiple cloning site
   2162..2541    +  enhancer       CMV enhancer: human cytomegalovirus immediate early enhancer
   2542..2745    +  promoter       CMV promoter: human cytomegalovirus (CMV) immediate early promoter
   2859..3938    +  CDS            lacI: lac repressor; lacI; The lac repressor binds to the lac operator to inhibit transcription in E. coli. This inhibition can be relieved by adding lactose or isopropyl-β-D-thiogalactopyranoside (IPTG).
   4044..4072    +  CDS            5xFLAG (fragment): five tandem FLAG® epitope tags
   4184..4202    +  promoter       SP6 promoter: promoter for bacteriophage SP6 RNA polymerase
   4253..4286    -  protein_bind   loxP: Cre-mediated recombination occurs in the 8-bp core sequence (GCATACAT). Cre recombinase
   4291..4320    -  misc_feature   MCS (fragment): pBluescript multiple cloning site
   4333..4351    -  promoter       T3 promoter: promoter for bacteriophage T3 RNA polymerase
   4396..4412    -  protein_bind   lac operator: The lac repressor binds to the lac operator to inhibit transcription in E. coli. This inhibition can be relieved by adding lactose or isopropyl-β-D-thiogalactopyranoside (IPTG). lac repressor encoded by lacI
   4420..4450    -  promoter       lac promoter: promoter for the E. coli lac operon
   4465..4486    -  protein_bind   CAP binding site: CAP binding activates transcription in the presence of cAMP. E. coli catabolite activator protein
   4499..4591    -  CDS            lacI (fragment): lac repressor; lacI; The lac repressor binds to the lac operator to inhibit transcription in E. coli. This inhibition can be relieved by adding lactose or isopropyl-β-D-thiogalactopyranoside (IPTG).
   4774..5362    -  rep_origin     ori: high-copy-number ColE1/pMB1/pBR322/pUC origin of replication
   5533..6393    -  CDS            AmpR: β-lactamase; bla; confers resistance to ampicillin, carbenicillin, and related antibiotics
   6394..6498    -  promoter       AmpR promoter: bla
   6593..35      +  CDS            rop (fragment) (across the origin): Rop protein, which maintains plasmids at low copy number; rop
