[The description below was written by a language model from this plasmid's Addgene catalogue record and pLannotate feature annotations shown in this document.]
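Description:
pRS406-CMV-lacI-3FLAG is a yeast integrating expression plasmid built on the pRS406 backbone, made to express the E. coli lac repressor in Saccharomyces cerevisiae. The feature table shows no yeast replication origin or centromere, consistent with an integrative vector. The depositor notes that the plasmid is linearised by a cut within URA3 and targeted to the chromosomal ura3 locus. URA3, under its own promoter, provides selection for uracil prototrophy and can be counterselected with 5-FOA. In E. coli the plasmid is maintained by a high-copy ColE1/pUC-type origin and selected by the AmpR β-lactamase gene. An f1 origin and the pBluescript-derived lacZα/MCS remnants, with flanking T7 and T3 promoters, are also carried over from the backbone.

The payload sits within the polylinker region and consists of the human cytomegalovirus immediate-early enhancer and promoter, followed by the full-length lacI coding sequence. According to the catalogue entry, lacI carries a C-terminal nuclear localisation signal and a 3xFLAG epitope. The annotation software detects only a short FLAG-type match downstream of lacI (labelled as a 5xFLAG fragment) and does not annotate the NLS. An SP6 promoter and a single loxP site lie downstream of the cassette. The record assigns them no function, and they may simply be carried over from a source vector. No yeast transcription terminator is annotated.

The NLS would direct the repressor to the nucleus, where it can bind lac operator sequences placed in yeast DNA, and the FLAG tag allows detection or immunoaffinity capture of the protein and whatever is bound to it. The stated purpose is simply lacI expression in yeast, and the associated study concerns histone acetylation at replication origins.
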