Addgene plasmid #83410: pRS406-CMV-lacI-3FLAG
Purpose: Expression of lacI in yeast
Depositing lab: Toshi Tsukiyama. Depositing organization: Fred Hutchinson Cancer Center. Publication: Dynamic changes in histone acetylation regulate origins of DNA replication. Unnikrishnan A, Gafken PR, Tsukiyama T. Nat Struct Mol Biol. 2010 Apr;17(4):430-7. doi: 10.1038/nsmb.1780. Epub 2010 Mar 14. PubMed 20228802.
Backbone
  Vector backbone: pRS406
  Vector type: Yeast Expression
  Selectable markers: URA3
Growth in bacteria
  Bacterial resistance: Ampicillin, 100 μg/mL
  Growth temperature: 37°C
  Growth strain: DH5alpha
  Copy number: Unknown
Gene/Insert
  Gene/Insert name: lacI repressor
  Promoter: CMV
  Tag / fusion protein: NLS (C terminal on insert); 3xFLAG (C terminal on insert)
  Cloning method: Unknown
  Sequencing primers: 5′ CMV-F; 3′ M13 Reverse
Terms and licenses: Academic/Nonprofit Terms; Industry Terms: Not Available to Industry
Depositor comments: We cut the plasmid by digestion with BstBI within URA3 and integrate it at the ura3 locus.
How to cite: pRS406-CMV-lacI-3FLAG was a gift from Toshi Tsukiyama (Addgene plasmid # 83410 ; http://n2t.net/addgene:83410 ; RRID:Addgene_83410)
