>Addgene plasmid #83410 | pRS406-CMV-lacI-3FLAG | addgene partial sequence | sequence record 161205 | CMV-F 5'-CGCAAATGGGCGGTAGGCGTG-3'
AGCAGAGCTCGTTTAGTGAACCGTCAGATCGCCTGGAGACGCCATCCACGCTGTTTTGACCTCCATAGAA
GACACCGGGACCGATCCAGCCTCCGCGGCCCCGAATTCATATGTCTAGAATTGTGAAACCAGTAACGTTA
TACGATGTCGCAGAGTATGCCGGTGTCTCTTATCAGACCGTTTCCCGCGTGGTGAACCAGGCCAGCCACG
TTTCTGCGAAAACGCGGGAAAAAGTGGAAGCGGCGATGGCGGAGCTGAATTACATTCCCAACCGCGTGGC
ACAACAACTGGCGGGCAAACAGTCGTTGCTGATTGGCGTTGCCACCTCCAGTCTGGCCCTGCACGCGCCG
TCGCAAATTGTCGCGGCGATTAAATCTCGCGCCGATCAACTGGGTGCCAGCGTGGTGGTGTCGATGGTAG
AACGAAGCGGCGTCGAAGCCTGTAAAGCGGCGGTGCACAATCTTCTCGCGCAACGCGTCAGTGGGCTGAT
CATTAACTATCCGCTGGATGACCAGGATGCCATTGCTGTGGAAGCTGCCTGCACTAATGTTCCGGCGTTA
TTTCTTGATGTCTCTGACCAGACACCCATCAACAGTATTATTTTCTCCCATGAAGACGGTACGCGACTGG
GCGTGGAGCATCTGGTCGCATTGGGTCACCAGCAAATCGCGCTGTTAGCGGGCCCATTAAGTTCTGTCTC
GGCGCGTCTGCGTCTGGCTGGCTGGCATAAATATCTCACTCGCAATCAAATTCAGCCGATAGCGGAACGG
GAAGGCGACTGGAGTGCCATGTCCGGTTTTCAACAAACCATGCTAATGCTGAATGAGGGCATCGTTCCCA
CTGCGATGCTGGTTGCCAACGATCAGATGGCGCTGGGCGCAATGCGCGCCATTACCGA
