>Addgene plasmid #83410 | pRS406-CMV-lacI-3FLAG | addgene partial sequence | sequence record 161865 | lacI-F 5'-GCTTGCTGCAACTCTCTCAG-3'
TTGCCCGTCTCACTGGTGAAAAGAAAAACCACCCTGGCGCCCAATACGCAAACCGCCTCTCCCCGCGCGT
TGGCCGATTCATTAATGCAGCTGGCACGACAGGTTTCCCGACTGGAAAGCGGGCAGGGATCCTGTACTCC
ACCAAAGAAGAAGAGAAAGGTTGCCGAGCTCGGTGGATCTGGCGGTAGACAGCTCGGTGGATCTGGCGGT
AGACAGCTCGATTATAAAGATGACGATGACAAGGATTATAAAGATGACGATGACAAGGATTATAAAGATG
ACGATGACAAGTAACTGCAGGAATTTATGGACATATTGTCGTTAGAACGCGGCTACAATTAATACATAAC
CTTATGTATCATACACATACGATTTAGGTGACACTATAGAACGCGGCCGCCAGCTGAAGCTTCGTACGCT
GCAGGTCGACAACCCTTAATATAACTTCGTATAATGTATGCTATACGAAGTTATTAGGTCTAGAGCGGCC
GCCACCGCGGTGGAGCTCCAGCTTTTGTTCCCTTTAGTGAGGGTTAATTGCGCGCTTGGCGTAATCATGG
TCATAGCTGTTTCCTGTGTGAAATTGTTATCCGCTCACAATTCCACACAACATACGAGCCGGAAGCATAA
AGTGTA
